Addgene plasmid #28136: Flag-TRIM24-C840W
Depositing lab: Michelle Barton. Depositing organization: University of Texas MD Anderson Cancer Center. Publication: TRIM24 links a non-canonical histone signature to breast cancer. Tsai WW, Wang Z, Yiu TT, Akdemir KC, Xia W, Winter S, Tsai CY, Shi X, Schwarzer D, Plunkett W, Aronow B, Gozani O, Fischle W, Hung MC, Patel DJ, Barton MC. Nature. 2010 Dec 16. 468(7326):927-32. 10.1038/nature09542 PubMed 21164480.
Backbone
  Vector backbone: pCMX-(Flag)x2
  Backbone manufacturer: Barton Lab
  Backbone size w/o insert (bp): 4500
  Vector type: Mammalian Expression
Growth in bacteria
  Bacterial resistance: Ampicillin, 100 μg/mL
  Growth temperature: 37°C
  Growth strain: DH5alpha
  Copy number: High Copy
Gene/Insert
  Gene/Insert name: TRIM24
  Species: H. sapiens (human)
  Insert size (bp): 3200
  Mutation: A489V and C840W
  Entrez Gene: TRIM24 (a.k.a. PTC6, RNF82, TF1A, TIF1, TIF1A, TIF1ALPHA, hTIF1)
  Tag / fusion protein: FLAGX2 (N terminal on insert)
  Cloning method: Restriction Enzyme; 5′ cloning site XbaI (not destroyed); 3′ cloning site XhoI (not destroyed)
  Sequencing primers: 5′ T7; 3′ 5'-GTCACACCACAGAAGTAAGGT-3'
Terms and licenses: Academic/Nonprofit Terms; Industry Terms: Not Available to Industry
Depositor comments: Please note that Addgene's sequencing results identified a A489V mutation present in TRIM24 sequence. This mutation was not intentional, but the depositing laboratory states that it does not affect plasmid function.
How to cite: Flag-TRIM24-C840W was a gift from Michelle Barton (Addgene plasmid # 28136 ; http://n2t.net/addgene:28136 ; RRID:Addgene_28136)
