[The description below was written by a language model from this plasmid's Addgene catalogue record.]
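Description:
Flag-TRIM24-C840W is a mammalian expression plasmid built on pCMX-(Flag)x2, a lab-made backbone of about 4.5 kb. It is maintained in E. coli as a high-copy plasmid under ampicillin selection. The record does not give a feature map and does not name the promoter or the origin of replication. The pCMX name suggests a CMV-driven vector, and the use of a T7 primer for 5′ sequencing implies a T7 promoter site upstream of the insert. No mammalian selection marker is listed, which fits transient transfection use.

The payload is an approximately 3.2 kb human TRIM24 coding sequence (also known as TIF1α). It was cloned between XbaI and XhoI sites, both of which are retained. The protein carries a double FLAG tag at its N terminus, so it can be detected or immunoprecipitated with anti-FLAG antibodies. The intended change is the point mutation C840W. Repository sequencing also found a second substitution, A489V, which was unintentional; the depositing laboratory states that it does not affect plasmid function. The record does not say what C840W does to the protein. The associated publication concerns TRIM24 linking a non-canonical histone signature to breast cancer, so the construct most plausibly serves as a mutant comparator to wild-type tagged TRIM24 in studies of chromatin or histone recognition in mammalian cells. The plasmid is distributed to academic and nonprofit users only.
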