>Addgene plasmid #28136 | Flag-TRIM24-C840W | addgene partial sequence | sequence record 34466 | 28136 with hTRIM24-F2 (5' tggaccaccggaaaattatg 3')
AGAATCAGATGAAGAATCTAGGCCTCAAAATGCCAATTATCCAAGAAGCATACTCACCTCCCTGCTCTTA
AATAGCAGTCAGAGCTCTACTTCTGAGGAGACTGTGCTAAGATCAGATGCCCCTGATAGTACAGGAGATC
AACCTGGACTTCACCAGGACAATTCCTCAAATGGAAAGTCTGAATGGTTGGATCCTTCCCAGAAGTCACC
TCTTCATGTTGGAGAGACAAGGAAAGAGGATGACCCCAATGAGGACTGGTGTGCAGTTTGTCAAAACGGA
GGGGAACTCCTCTGGTGTGAAAAGTGCCCCAAAGTATTCCATCTTTCTTGTCATGTGCCCACATTGACAA
ATTTTCCAAGTGGAGAGTGGATTTGCACTTTCTGCCGAGACTTATCTAAACCAGAAGTTGAATATGATTG
TGATGCTCCCAGTCACAACTCAGAAAAAAAGAAAACTGAAGGCCTTGTTAAGTTAACACCTATAGATAAA
AGGAAGTGTGAGCGCCTACTTTTATTTCTTTACTGCCATGAAATGAGCCTGGCTTTTCAAGACCCTGTTC
CTCTAACTGTGCCTGATTATTACAAAATAATTAAAAATCCAATGGATTTGTCAACCATCAAGAAAAGACT
ACAAGAAGATTATTCCATGTACTCAAAACCTGAAGATTTTGTAGCTGATTTTAGATTGATCTTTCAAAAC
TGTGCTGAATTCAATGAGCCTGATTCAGAAGTAGCCAATGCTGGTATAAAACTTGAAAATTATTTTGAAG
AACTTCTAAAGAACCTCTATCCAGAAAAAAGGTTTCCCAAACCAGAATTCAGGAATGAATCAGAAGATAA
TAAATTTAGTGATGATTCA
