>Addgene plasmid #28136 | Flag-TRIM24-C840W | addgene partial sequence | sequence record 34467 | 28136 with CMV-F
GAGCTCTCTGGCTAACTAGAGAACCCACTGCTTACTGGCTTATCGAAATTAATACGACTCACTATAGGGA
GACCCAAGCTTGCCACCATGGCAGACTACAAGGACGACGATGACAAGGCAGACTACAAGGACGACGATGA
CAAGGGTACCTCTAGAAGATCTAGGACAATGGAGGTGGCGGTGGAGAAGGCGGTGGCGGCGGCGGCAGCG
GCCTCGGCTGCGGCCTCCGGGGGGCCCTCGGCGGCGCCGAGCGGGGAGAACGAGGCCGAGAGTCGGCAGG
GCCCGGACTCGGAGCGCGGCGGCGAGGCGGCCCGGCTCAACCTGTTGGACACTTGCGCCGTGTGCCACCA
GAACATCCAGAGCCGGGCGCCCAAGCTGCTGCCCTGCCTGCACTCTTTCTGCCAGCGCTGCCTGCCCGCG
CCCCAGCGCTACCTCATGCTGCCCGCGCCCATGCTGGGCTCGGCCGAGACCCCGCCACCCGTCCCTGCCC
CCGGCTCGCCGGTCAGCGGCTCGTCGCCGTTCGCCACCCAAGTTGGAGTCATTCGTTGCCCAGTTTGCAG
CCAAGAATGTGCCGAGAGACACATCATAGATAACTTTTTTGTGAAGGACACTACTGAGGTTCCCAGCAGT
ACAGTAGAAAAGTCAAATCAGGTATGTACAAGCTGTGAGGACAACGCAGAAGCCAATGGGTTTTGTGTAG
AGTGTGTTGAATGGCTCTGCAAGACGTGTATCAG
