>Addgene plasmid #28136 | Flag-TRIM24-C840W | addgene partial sequence | sequence record 53846 | hTRIM24-F 5'-gcgaccagtgttttgtcctt-3'
CTGTGAGACATGTGACAAACTGACATGTCGAGACTGTCAGTTGTTAGAACATAAAGAGCATAGATACCAA
TTTATAGAAGAAGCTTTTCAGAATCAGAAAGTGATCATAGATACACTAATCACCAAACTGATGGAAAAAA
CAAAATACATAAAATTCACAGGAAATCAGATCCAAAACAGAATTATTGAAGTAAATCAAAATCAAAAGCA
GGTGGAACAGGATATTAAAGTTGCTATATTTACACTGATGGTAGAAATAAATAAAAAAGGAAAAGCTCTA
CTGCATCAGTTAGAGAGCCTTGCAAAGGACCATCGCATGAAACTTATGCAACAACAACAGGAAGTGGCTG
GACTCTCTAAACAATTGGAGCATGTCATGCATTTTTCTAAATGGGCAGTTTCCAGTGGCAGCAGTACAGC
ATTACTTTATAGCAAACGACTGATTACATACCGGTTACGGCACCTCCTTCGTGCAAGGTGTGATGCATCC
CCAGTGACCAACAACACCATCCAATTTCACTGTGATCCTAGTTTCTGGGCTCAAAATATCATCAACTTAG
GTTCTTTAGTAATCGAGGATAAAGAGAGCCAGCCACAAATGCCTAAGCAGAATCCTGTCGTGGAACAGAA
TTCACAGCCACCAAGTGGTTTATCATCAAACCAGTTATCCAAGTTCCCAACACAGATCAGCCTAGCTCAA
TTACGGCTCCAGCATATGCAGCAACAGGTAATGGCTCAGAGGCAACAGGTGCAACGGAGGCCAGTACCTG
TGGGTTTACCAAACCCTAGAATGCAGGGGCCCATCCAGCAACCTTCCATCTCTCATCAGCAACCGCCTCC
ACGTTTGATAAACTTTCA
